Addgene plasmid #193749: pO5
Purpose: Expresses tdTomato under the control of PIAH synthetic promoter regulated by AHL and IPTG, p15A origin of replication, Chloramphenicol selection
Depositing lab: Sangram Bagh. Depositing organization: Saha Institute of Nuclear Physics. Publication: Distributed Computing with Engineered Bacteria and Its Application in Solving Chemically Generated 2 x 2 Maze Problems. Sarkar K, Chakraborty S, Bonnerjee D, Bagh S. ACS Synth Biol. 2021 Oct 15;10(10):2456-2464. doi: 10.1021/acssynbio.1c00279. Epub 2021 Sep 20. PubMed 34543017.
Backbone
  Vector backbone: pZ
  Backbone size w/o insert (bp): 2032
  Total vector size (bp): 3463
  Vector type: Bacterial Expression
Growth in bacteria
  Bacterial resistance: Chloramphenicol, 25 μg/mL
  Growth temperature: 37°C
  Growth strain: DH5alpha
  Copy number: Low Copy
Gene/Insert
  Gene/Insert name: tdTomato
  Species: Bacteria
  Insert size (bp): 1431
  Promoter: PIAH
  Cloning method: Restriction Enzyme; 5′ cloning site KpnI (unknown if destroyed); 3′ cloning site XbaI (unknown if destroyed)
  Sequencing primers: 5′ -; 3′ -
Terms and licenses: Academic/Nonprofit Terms; Industry Terms: Not Available to Industry
How to cite: pO5 was a gift from Sangram Bagh (Addgene plasmid # 193749 ; http://n2t.net/addgene:193749 ; RRID:Addgene_193749)
