[The description below was written by a language model from this plasmid's Addgene catalogue record and pLannotate feature annotations shown in this document.]
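Description:
pO5 is a small bacterial expression plasmid built on the modular pZ backbone and intended for use in E. coli. It replicates from the p15A origin, which the catalogue lists as low copy and which is compatible with ColE1-type plasmids, so it can be maintained alongside other circuit plasmids in the same cell. Selection is by chloramphenicol, provided by a chloramphenicol acetyltransferase (CmR) gene driven by its own cat promoter and followed by the phage lambda t0 terminator. The catalogue gives a total size of 3463 bp, while the sequenced record is slightly longer at 3507 nt.

The payload is a tdTomato coding sequence, a tandem-dimer red fluorescent derivative of DsRed annotated as mammalian codon-optimised, cloned between KpnI and XbaI sites and terminated by the E. coli rrnB T1 terminator. Expression is controlled by a synthetic promoter called PIAH, described as regulated by both AHL (an acyl-homoserine lactone quorum-sensing signal) and IPTG. The feature table identifies two lac operator sites just upstream of the reporter, which account for the IPTG responsiveness through binding and release of the lac repressor. No element responsible for AHL sensing is annotated, and the plasmid carries neither lacI nor an AHL-responsive regulator gene, so these factors presumably have to be supplied by the host strain or a companion plasmid.

The reporter output therefore depends on the combination of two chemical inputs, giving logic-gate-like behaviour read out as red fluorescence. The associated publication concerns distributed computing with engineered bacteria applied to chemically encoded maze problems, consistent with pO5 serving as one such input-responsive reporter module.
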