Features (pLannotate 1.2.2; 8 found; start..end, strand, type, name):
     86..102     +  protein_bind   lac operator: The lac repressor binds to the lac operator to inhibit transcription in E. coli. This inhibition can be relieved by adding lactose or isopropyl-β-D-thiogalactopyranoside (IPTG). lac repressor encoded by lacI
    117..133     +  protein_bind   lac operator: The lac repressor binds to the lac operator to inhibit transcription in E. coli. This inhibition can be relieved by adding lactose or isopropyl-β-D-thiogalactopyranoside (IPTG). lac repressor encoded by lacI
    173..1603    +  CDS            tdTomato: tandem dimeric (pseudo-monomeric) derivative of DsRed (Shaner et al., 2004) mammalian codon-optimized
   1626..1712    +  terminator     rrnB T1 terminator: Escherichia coli rrnB; transcription terminator T1 from the E. coli rrnB gene
   1822..1924    +  promoter       cat promoter: promoter of the E. coli cat gene encoding chloramphenicol acetyltransferase
   1925..2584    +  CDS            CmR: chloramphenicol acetyltransferase; cat; confers resistance to chloramphenicol
   2605..2699    +  terminator     lambda t0 terminator: transcription terminator from phage lambda
   2813..3358    +  rep_origin     p15A ori: Plasmids containing the medium-copy-number p15A origin of replication can be propagated in E. coli cells that contain a second plasmid with the ColE1 origin.
>Addgene plasmid #193749 | pO5 | addgene full sequence | sequence record 390459 | Addgene NGS Result
TGTTTTGGAGCACGGAACTGCAGAATGAATAGCTTCTGCCAGGATCCTGGTAACTCGAGACCTGTAGGAT
CGTACAGGTTTACGTTTGTGAGCGGATAACAATATAGTCGAATAAATTGTGAGCGGATAACAATTGAATT
CATTAAAGAGGAGAAAGGTACCGGTCGCCACCATGGTGAGCAAGGGCGAGGAGGTCATCAAAGAGTTCAT
GCGCTTCAAGGTGCGCATGGAGGGCTCCATGAACGGCCACGAGTTCGAGATCGAGGGCGAGGGCGAGGGC
CGCCCCTACGAGGGCACCCAGACCGCCAAGCTGAAGGTGACCAAGGGCGGCCCCCTGCCCTTCGCCTGGG
ACATCCTGTCCCCCCAGTTCATGTACGGCTCCAAGGCGTACGTGAAGCACCCCGCCGACATCCCCGATTA
CAAGAAGCTGTCCTTCCCCGAGGGCTTCAAGTGGGAGCGCGTGATGAACTTCGAGGACGGCGGTCTGGTG
ACCGTGACCCAGGACTCCTCCCTGCAGGACGGCACGCTGATCTACAAGGTGAAGATGCGCGGCACCAACT
TCCCCCCCGACGGCCCCGTAATGCAGAAGAAGACCATGGGCTGGGAGGCCTCCACCGAGCGCCTGTACCC
CCGCGACGGCGTGCTGAAGGGCGAGATCCACCAGGCCCTGAAGCTGAAGGACGGCGGCCACTACCTGGTG
GAGTTCAAGACCATCTACATGGCCAAGAAGCCCGTGCAACTGCCCGGCTACTACTACGTGGACACCAAGC
TGGACATCACCTCCCACAACGAGGACTACACCATCGTGGAACAGTACGAGCGCTCCGAGGGCCGCCACCA
CCTGTTCCTGGGGCATGGCACCGGCAGCACCGGCAGCGGCAGCTCCGGCACCGCCTCCTCCGAGGACAAC
AACATGGCCGTCATCAAAGAGTTCATGCGCTTCAAGGTGCGCATGGAGGGCTCCATGAACGGCCACGAGT
TCGAGATCGAGGGCGAGGGCGAGGGCCGCCCCTACGAGGGCACCCAGACCGCCAAGCTGAAGGTGACCAA
GGGCGGCCCCCTGCCCTTCGCCTGGGACATCCTGTCCCCCCAGTTCATGTACGGCTCCAAGGCGTACGTG
AAGCACCCCGCCGACATCCCCGATTACAAGAAGCTGTCCTTCCCCGAGGGCTTCAAGTGGGAGCGCGTGA
TGAACTTCGAGGACGGCGGTCTGGTGACCGTGACCCAGGACTCCTCCCTGCAGGACGGCACGCTGATCTA
CAAGGTGAAGATGCGCGGCACCAACTTCCCCCCCGACGGCCCCGTAATGCAGAAGAAGACCATGGGCTGG
GAGGCCTCCACCGAGCGCCTGTACCCCCGCGACGGCGTGCTGAAGGGCGAGATCCACCAGGCCCTGAAGC
TGAAGGACGGCGGCCACTACCTGGTGGAGTTCAAGACCATCTACATGGCCAAGAAGCCCGTGCAACTGCC
CGGCTACTACTACGTGGACACCAAGCTGGACATCACCTCCCACAACGAGGACTACACCATCGTGGAACAG
TACGAGCGCTCCGAGGGCCGCCACCACCTGTTCCTGTACGGCATGGACGAGCTGTACAAGTAGGCGGCCG
CGACTCTAGAGGCATCAAATAAAACGAAAGGCTCAGTCGAAAGACTGGGCCTTTCGTTTTATCTGTTGTT
TGTCGGTGAACGCTCTCCTGAGTAGGACAAATCCGCCGCCCTAGACCTAGGAACAAATGCGAGATCTTGA
TGTTGGCGTCTTCGTTGTCGACTGTTCGTCTTCGTCCCAGTAGACGTCGATATCTGGCGAAAATGAGACG
TTGATCGGCACGTAAGAGGTTCCAACTTTCACCATAATGAAATAAGATCACTACCGGGCGTATTTTTTGA
GTTATCGAGATTTTCAGGAGCTAAGGAAGCTAAAATGGAGAAAAAAATCACTGGATATACCACCGTTGAT
ATATCCCAATGGCATCGTAAAGAACATTTTGAGGCATTTCAGTCAGTTGCTCAATGTACCTATAACCAGA
CCGTTCAGCTGGATATTACGGCCTTTTTAAAGACCGTAAAGAAAAATAAGCACAAGTTTTATCCGGCCTT
TATTCACATTCTTGCCCGCCTGATGAATGCTCATCCGGAATTCCGTATGGCAATGAAAGACGGTGAGCTG
GTGATATGGGATAGTGTTCACCCTTGTTACACCGTTTTCCATGAGCAAACTGAAACGTTTTCATCGCTCT
GGAGTGAATACCACGACGATTTCCGGCAGTTTCTACACATATATTCGCAAGATGTGGCGTGTTACGGTGA
AAACCTGGCCTATTTCCCTAAAGGGTTTATTGAGAATATGTTTTTCGTCTCAGCCAATCCCTGGGTGAGT
TTCACCAGTTTTGATTTAAACGTGGCCAATATGGACAACTTCTTCGCCCCCGTTTTCACCATGGGCAAAT
ATTATACGCAAGGCGACAAGGTGCTGATGCCGCTGGCGATTCAGGTTCATCATGCCGTTTGTGATGGCTT
CCATGTCGGCAGAATGCTTAATGAATTACAACAGTACTGCGATGAGTGGCAGGGCGGGGCGTAATTTGAT
ATCGAGCTCGCTTGGACTCCTGTTGATAGATCCAGTAATGACCTCAGAACTCCATCTGGATTTGTTCAGA
ACGCTCGGTTGCCGCCGGGCGTTTTTTATTGGTGAGAATCCAAGCACTAGTAACAACTTATATCGTATGG
GGCTGACTTCAGGTGCTACATTTGAAGAGATAAATTGCACTGAAATCTAGAAATATTTTATCTGATTAAT
AAGATGATCTTCTTGAGATCGTTTTGGTCTGCGCGTAATCTCTTGCTCTGAAAACGAAAAAACCGCCTTG
CAGGGCGGTTTTTCGAAGGTTCTCTGAGCTACCAACTCTTTGAACCGAGGTAACTGGCTTGGAGGAGCGC
AGTCACCAAAACTTGTCCTTTCAGTTTAGCCTTAACCGGCGCATGACTTCAAGACTAACTCCTCTAAATC
AATTACCAGTGGCTGCTGCCAGTGGTGCTTTTGCATGTCTTTCCGGGTTGGACTCAAGACGATAGTTACC
GGATAAGGCGCAGCGGTCGGACTGAACGGGGGGTTCGTGCATACAGTCCAGCTTGGAGCGAACTGCCTAC
CCGGAACTGAGTGTCAGGCGTGGAATGAGACAAACGCGGCCATAACAGCGGAATGACACCGGTAAACCGA
AAGGCAGGAACAGGAGAGCGCACGAGGGAGCCGCCAGGGGGAAACGCCTGGTATCTTTATAGTCCTGTCG
GGTTTCGCCACCACTGATTTGAGCGTCAGATTTCGTGATGCTTGTCAGGGGGGCGGAGCCTATGGAAAAA
CGGCTTTGCCGCGGCCCTCTCACTTCCCTGTTAAGTATCTTCCTGGCATCTTCCAGACATGTTCTTTCCT
GCGTTATCCCCTGATTCTGTGGATAACCGTATTACCGCCTTTGAGTGAGCTGATACCGCTCGCCGCAGCC
GAACGGT
